>Addgene plasmid #170733 | pET30 GLTP | addgene full sequence | sequence record 338659 | Addgene NGS Result
AGCCAGCCAGACGCAGACGCGCCGAGACAGAACTTAATGGGCCCGCTAACAGCGCGATTTGCTGGTGACC
CAATGCGACCAGATGCTCCACGCCCAGTCGCGTACCGTCTTCATGGGAGAAAATAATACTGTTGATGGGT
GTCTGGTCAGAGACATCAAGAAATAACGCCGGAACATTAGTGCAGGCAGCTTCCACAGCAATGGCATCCT
GGTCATCCAGCGGATAGTTAATGATCAGCCCACTGACGCGTTGCGCGAGAAGATTGTGCACCGCCGCTTT
ACAGGCTTCGACGCCGCTTCGTTCTACCATCGACACCACCACGCTGGCACCCAGTTGATCGGCGCGAGAT
TTAATCGCCGCGACAATTTGCGACGGCGCGTGCAGGGCCAGACTGGAGGTGGCAACGCCAATCAGCAACG
ACTGTTTGCCCGCCAGTTGTTGTGCCACGCGGTTGGGAATGTAATTCAGCTCCGCCATCGCCGCTTCCAC
TTTTTCCCGCGTTTTCGCAGAAACGTGGCTGGCCTGGTTCACCACGCGGGAAACGGTCTGATAAGAGACA
CCGGCATACTCTGCGACATCGTATAACGTTACTGGTTTCACATTCACCACCCTGAATTGACTCTCTTCCG
GGCGCTATCATGCCATACCGCGAAAGGTTTTGCGCCATTCGATGGTGTCCGGGATCTCGACGCTCTCCCT
TATGCGACTCCTGCATTAGGAAGCAGCCCAGTAGTAGGTTGAGGCCGTTGAGCACCGCCGCCGCAAGGAA
TGGTGCATGCAAGGAGATGGCGCCCAACAGTCCCCCGGCCACGGGGCCTGCCACCATACCCACGCCGAAA
CAAGCGCTCATGAGCCCGAAGTGGCGAGCCCGATCTTCCCCATCGGTGATGTCGGCGATATAGGCGCCAG
CAACCGCACCTGTGGCGCCGGTGATGCCGGCCACGATGCGTCCGGCGTAGAGGATCGAGATCGATCTCGA
TCCCGCGAAATTAATACGACTCACTATAGGGGAATTGTGAGCGGATAACAATTCCCCTCTAGAAATAATT
TTGTTTAACTTTAAGAAGGAGATATACATATGCACCATCATCATCATCATTCTTCTGGTCTGGTGCCACG
CGGTTCTGGTATGAAAGAAACCGCTGCTGCTAAATTCGAACGCCAGCACATGGACAGCCCAGATCTGGGT
ACCGGTGGTGGCTCCGGTATTGAGGGTCGCATGGCGCTGCTGGCGGAGCACTTGCTGAAGCCGCTGCCCG
CGGACAAGCAGATCGAGACCGGGCCCTTCCTCGAGGCGGTGTCCCACCTGCCGCCCTTCTTCGATTGCCT
TGGGTCCCCAGTGTTTACTCCCATCAAGGCAGACATAAGCGGCAACATCACGAAAATCAAAGCTGTGTAC
GACACCAACCCAGCCAAGTTCCGGACCCTGCAGAACATCCTGGAGGTGGAGAAAGAAATGTATGGAGCAG
AGTGGCCCAAAGTAGGGGCCACACTGGCGCTGATGTGGCTGAAAAGAGGCCTCCGCTTCATCCAGGTCTT
CCTCCAGAGCATCTGCGACGGGGAGCGGGACGAGAACCACCCCAACCTCATCCGTGTCAACGCCACCAAG
GCCTACGAGATGGCCCTCAAGAAGTACCATGGCTGGATCGTGCAGAAGATCTTCCAGGCAGCACTGTACG
CAGCACCCTATAAGTCTGACTTCCTGAAAGCGCTCTCCAAGGGGCAGAATGTTACGGAGGAGGAGTGCCT
GGAGAAGATCCGCCTCTTCCTAGTCAACTACACGGCGACCATCGATGTCATCTACGAGATGTACACCCAG
ATGAACGCCGAGCTTAACTACAAGGTGTAAGGCTCTAACTCTCCTCTGGCCATGGCGATATCGGATCCGA
ATTCGAGCTCCGTCGACAAGCTTGCGGCCGCACTCGAGCACCACCACCACCACCACTGAGATCCGGCTGC
TAACAAAGCCCGAAAGGAAGCTGAGTTGGCTGCTGCCACCGCTGAGCAATAACTAGCATAACCCCTTGGG
GCCTCTAAACGGGTCTTGAGGGGTTTTTTGCTGAAAGGAGGAACTATATCCGGATTGGCGAATGGG
[124 nt withheld, positions 2097-2220]
C
[91 nt withheld, positions 2222-2312]
A
[49 nt withheld, positions 2314-2362]
CCTTTGACGTTGGAGTCCACGTTCTTT
[37 nt withheld, positions 2390-2426]
ACCCTATCTCGGTCTATTCTTTTGATTTATAAGGGATTTTGCCGATTTCGGCCTATTGGTTAAAAAATGA
GCTGATTTAACAAAAATTTAACGCGAATTTTAACAAAATATTAACGCTTACAATTTAGGTGGCACTTTTC
GGGGAAATGTGCGCGGAACCCCTATTTGTTTATTTTTCTAAATACATTCAAATATGTATCCGCTCATGAA
TTAATTCTTAGAAAAACTCATCGAGCATCAAATGAAACTGCAATTTATTCATATCAGGATTATCAATACC
ATATTTTTGAAAAAGCCGTTTCTGTAATGAAGGAGAAAACTCACCGAGGCAGTTCCATAGGATGGCAAGA
TCCTGGTATCGGTCTGCGATTCCGACTCGTCCAACATCAATACAACCTATTAATTTCCCCTCGTCAAAAA
TAAGGTTATCAAGTGAGAAATCACCATGAGTGACGACTGAATCCGGTGAGAATGGCAAAAGTTTATGCAT
TTCTTTCCAGACTTGTTCAACAGGCCAGCCATTACGCTCGTCATCAAAATCACTCGCATCAACCAAACCG
TTATTCATTCGTGATTGCGCCTGAGCGAGACGAAATACGCGATCGCTGTTAAAAGGACAATTACAAACAG
GAATCGAATGCAACCGGCGCAGGAACACTGCCAGCGCATCAACAATATTTTCACCTGAATCAGGATATTC
TTCTAATACCTGGAATGCTGTTTTCCCGGGGATCGCAGTGGTGAGTAACCATGCATCATCAGGAGTACGG
ATAAAATGCTTGATGGTCGGAAGAGGCATAAATTCCGTCAGCCAGTTTAGTCTGACCATCTCATCTGTAA
CATCATTGGCAACGCTACCTTTGCCATGTTTCAGAAACAACTCTGGCGCATCGGGCTTCCCATACAATCG
ATAGATTGTCGCACCTGATTGCCCGACATTATCGCGAGCCCATTTATACCCATATAAATCAGCATCCATG
TTGGAATTTAATCGCGGCCTAGAGCAAGACGTTTCCCGTTGAATATGGCTCATAACACCCCTTGTATTAC
TGTTTATGTAAGCAGACAGTTTTATTGTTCATGACCAAAATCCCTTAACGTGAGTTTTCGTTCCACTGAG
CGTCAGACCCCGTAGAAAAGATCAAAGGATCTTCTTGAGATCCTTTTTTTCTGCGCGTAATCTGCTGCTT
GCAAACAAAAAAACCACCGCTACCAGCGGTGGTTTGTTTGCCGGATCAAGAGCTACCAACTCTTTTTCCG
AAGGTAACTGGCTTCAGCAGAGCGCAGATACCAAATACTGTCCTTCTAGTGTAGCCGTAGTTAGGCCACC
ACTTCAAGAACTCTGTAGCACCGCCTACATACCTCGCTCTGCTAATCCTGTTACCAGTGGCTGCTGCCAG
TGGCGATAAGTCGTGTCTTACCGGGTTGGACTCAAGACGATAGTTACCGGATAAGGCGCAGCGGTCGGGC
TGAACGGGGGGTTCGTGCACACAGCCCAGCTTGGAGCGAACGACCTACACCGAACTGAGATACCTACAGC
GTGAGCTATGAGAAAGCGCCACGCTTCCCGAAGGGAGAAAGGCGGACAGGTATCCGGTAAGCGGCAGGGT
CGGAACAGGAGAGCGCACGAGGGAGCTTCCAGGGGGAAACGCCTGGTATCTTTATAGTCCTGTCGGGTTT
CGCCACCTCTGACTTGAGCGTCGATTTTTGTGATGCTCGTCAGGGGGGCGGAGCCTATGGAAAAACGCCA
GCAACGCGGCCTTTTTACGGTTCCTGGCCTTTTGCTGGCCTTTTGCTCACATGTTCTTTCCTGCGTTATC
CCCTGATTCTGTGGATAACCGTATTACCGCCTTTGAGTGAGCTGATACCGCTCGCCGCAGCCGAACGACC
GAGCGCAGCGAGTCAGTGAGCGAGGAAGCGGAAGAGCGCCTGATGCGGTATTTTCTCCTTACGCATCTGT
GCGGTATTTCACACCGCAATGGTGCACTCTCAGTACAATCTGCTCTGATGCCGCATAGTTAAGCCAGTAT
ACACTCCGCTATCGCTACGTGACTGGGTCATGGCTGCGCCCCGACACCCGCCAACACCCGCTGACGCGCC
CTGACGGGCTTGTCTGCTCCCGGCATCCGCTTACAGACAAGCTGTGACCGTCTCCGGGAGCTGCATGTGT
CAGAGGTTTTCACCGTCATCACCGAAACGCGCGAGGCAGCTGCGGTAAAGCTCATCAGCGTGGTCGTGAA
GCGATTCACAGATGTCTGCCTGTTCATCCGCGTCCAGCTCGTTGAGTTTCTCCAGAAGCGTTAATGTCTG
GCTTCTGATAAAGCGGGCCATGTTAAGGGCGGTTTTTTCCTGTTTGGTCACTGATGCCTCCGTGTAAGGG
GGATTTCTGTTCATGGGGGTAATGATACCGATGAAACGAGAGAGGATGCTCACGATACGGGTTACTGATG
ATGAACATGCCCGGTTACTGGAACGTTGTGAGGGTAAACAACTGGCGGTATGGATGCGGCGGGACCAGAG
AAAAATCACTCAGGGTCAATGCCAGCGCTTCGTTAATACAGATGTAGGTGTTCCACAGGGTAGCCAGCAG
CATCCTGCGATGCAGATCCGGAACATAATGGTGCAGGGCGCTGACTTCCGCGTTTCCAGACTTTACGAAA
CACGGAAACCGAAGACCATTCATGTTGTTGCTCAGGTCGCAGACGTTTTGCAGCAGCAGTCGCTTCACGT
TCGCTCGCGTATCGGTGATTCATTCTGCTAACCAGTAAGGCAACCCCGCCAGCCTAGCCGGGTCCTCAAC
GACAGGAGCACGATCATGCGCACCCGTGGGGCCGCCATGCCGGCGATAATGGCCTGCTTCTCGCCGAAAC
GTTTGGTGGCGGGACCAGTGACGAAGGCTTGAGCGAGGGCGTGCAAGATTCCGAATACCGCAAGCGACAG
GCCGATCATCGTCGCGCTCCAGCGAAAGCGGTCCTCGCCGAAAATGACCCAGAGCGCTGCCGGCACCTGT
CCTACGAGTTGCATGATAAAGAAGACAGTCATAAGTGCGGCGACGATAGTCATGCCCCGCGCCCACCGGA
AGGAGCTGACTGGGTTGAAGGCTCTCAAGGGCATCGGTCGAGATCCCGGTGCCTAATGAGTGAGCTAACT
TACATTAATTGCGTTGCGCTCACTGCCCGCTTTCCAGTCGGGAAACCTGTCGTGCCAGCTGCATTAATGA
ATCGGCCAACGCGCGGGGAGAGGCGGTTTGCGTATTGGGCGCCAGGGTGGTTTTTCTTTTCACCAGTGAG
ACGGGCAACAGCTGATTGCCCTTCACCGCCTGGCCCTGAGAGAGTTGCAGCAAGCGGTCCACGCTGGTTT
GCCCCAGCAGGCGAAAATCCTGTTTGATGGTGGTTAACGGCGGGATATAACATGAGCTGTCTTCGGTATC
GTCGTATCCCACTACCGAGATGTCCGCACCAACGCGCAGCCCGGACTCGGTAATGGCGCGCATTGCGCCC
AGCGCCATCTGATCGTTGGCAACCAGCATCGCAGTGGGAACGATGCCCTCATTCAGCATTTGCATGGTTT
GTTGAAAACCGGACATGGCACTCCAGTCGCCTTCCCGTTCCGCTATCGGCTGAATTTGATTGCGAGTGAG
ATATTTATGCC
Features (pLannotate 1.2.2; 20 found; start..end, strand, type, name):
    602..679     -  promoter       lacI promoter: lacI
    687..966     -  CDS            TcR (fragment): tetracycline efflux protein; tet; confers resistance to tetracycline
    992..1010    +  promoter       T7 promoter: promoter for bacteriophage T7 RNA polymerase
   1011..1035    +  protein_bind   lac operator: The lac repressor binds to the lac operator to inhibit transcription in E. coli. This inhibition can be relieved by adding lactose or isopropyl-β-D-thiogalactopyranoside (IPTG). lac repressor encoded by lacI
   1050..1072    +  RBS            RBS: efficient ribosome binding site from bacteriophage T7 gene 10 (Olins and Rangwala, 1989)
   1134..1178    +  CDS            S-Tag: affinity and epitope tag derived from pancreatic ribonuclease A
   1221..1847    +  CDS            GLTP: GLTP_HUMAN - Experimental evidence at protein level: Swiss-Prot protein existence level 1. Accelerates the intermembrane transfer of various glycolipids. Catalyzes the transfer of various glycosphingolipids between membranes but does not catalyze the transfer of phospholipids. May be involved in the intracellular translocation of glucosylceramides. From Homo sapiens (Human).
   1929..1946    +  CDS            9xHis (fragment): 9xHis affinity tag
   1956..2005    +  CDS            SET1 (fragment): solubility-enhancement tag derived from T7 phage gene 10B
   2013..2060    +  terminator     T7 terminator: transcription terminator for bacteriophage T7 RNA polymerase
   2097..2525    +  rep_origin     f1 ori (sequence partly withheld): f1 bacteriophage origin of replication; arrow indicates direction of (+) strand synthesis
   2578..2635    +  promoter       AmpR promoter (fragment): bla
   2644..3459    -  CDS            KanR: aminoglycoside phosphotransferase; aph(3')-Ia; confers resistance to kanamycin in bacteria or G418 (Geneticin®) in eukaryotes
   3581..4169    +  rep_origin     ori: high-copy-number ColE1/pMB1/pBR322/pUC origin of replication
   4355..4494    -  misc_feature   bom: basis of mobility region from pBR322
   4596..4787    -  CDS            rop: Rop protein, which maintains plasmids at low copy number; rop
   4804..5184    +  CDS            YPB1_ECOLX: Protein predicted: Swiss-Prot protein existence level 4. From Escherichia coli.
   5256..5547    -  CDS            TcR (fragment): tetracycline efflux protein; tet; confers resistance to tetracycline
   5562..5583    -  protein_bind   CAP binding site: CAP binding activates transcription in the presence of cAMP. E. coli catabolite activator protein
   5596..601     -  CDS            lacI (across the origin): lac repressor; lacI; The lac repressor binds to the lac operator to inhibit transcription in E. coli. This inhibition can be relieved by adding lactose or isopropyl-β-D-thiogalactopyranoside (IPTG).
