[The description below was written by a language model from this plasmid's Addgene catalogue record and pLannotate feature annotations shown in this document.]
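Description:
pET30 GLTP is a bacterial expression plasmid built on the pET30 Xa/LIC backbone, carrying the open reading frame for human glycolipid transfer protein (GLTP), inserted by ligation-independent cloning. It is about 6.1 kb. It is maintained in E. coli through a ColE1/pBR322-type origin and selected with kanamycin via an aminoglycoside phosphotransferase gene. The catalogue lists it as high copy, although the annotation also shows the rop gene and the bom region from pBR322, which are usually associated with more moderate copy number. An f1 origin is present, allowing single-stranded DNA production. Short tetracycline-resistance fragments and a partial AmpR promoter are non-functional backbone remnants.

Expression is driven by a T7 promoter followed directly by a lac operator and the T7 gene 10 ribosome binding site, with a T7 terminator downstream. The plasmid also carries lacI with its own promoter. Transcription therefore stays repressed until IPTG is added, and it requires a host that supplies T7 RNA polymerase. The GLTP coding sequence lies downstream of an S-Tag, and the catalogue records an N-terminal His tag contributed by the backbone. The automated annotation does not mark that upstream His tag. It does detect a histidine-tag fragment downstream of the insert, and the record does not show whether this is translated, since that depends on whether the insert ends in a stop codon.

According to the depositor, the plasmid belongs to a set for expressing members of the GLTP superfamily. The associated work concerns the structural basis of glycosphingolipid transfer specificity. This fits its use for producing affinity-purifiable recombinant GLTP for structural and biochemical studies of intermembrane glycolipid transfer.
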