Addgene plasmid #170733: pET30 GLTP
Purpose: The plasmids contain inserts (ORFs) for expressing various members of the GlycoLipid Transfer Protein (GLTP) superfamily.
Depositing lab: Rhoderick Brown. Depositing organization: University of Minnesota. Publication: Structural basis for glycosphingolipid transfer specificity. Malinina L, Malakhova ML, Teplov A, Brown RE, Patel DJ. Nature. 2004 Aug 26;430(7003):1048-53. doi: 10.1038/nature02856. PubMed 15329726.
Backbone
  Vector backbone: pET30 Xa/LIC
  Vector type: Bacterial Expression
Growth in bacteria
  Bacterial resistance: Kanamycin, 50 μg/mL
  Growth temperature: 37°C
  Growth strain: DH5alpha
  Copy number: High Copy
Gene/Insert
  Gene/Insert name: GLTP
  Species: H. sapiens (human)
  Entrez Gene: GLTP
  Tag / fusion protein: His (N terminal on backbone)
  Cloning method: Ligation Independent Cloning
Terms and licenses: Academic/Nonprofit Terms; Industry Terms: Not Available to Industry
How to cite: pET30 GLTP was a gift from Rhoderick Brown (Addgene plasmid # 170733 ; http://n2t.net/addgene:170733 ; RRID:Addgene_170733)
